Addgene plasmid #42082: proE-cad178-Luc-mEbox
Depositing lab: Kumiko Ui-Tei. Publication: E-cadherin is transcriptionally activated via suppression of ZEB1 transcriptional repressor by small RNA-mediated gene silencing. Mazda M, Nishi K, Naito Y, Ui-Tei K. PLoS One. 2011;6(12):e28688. doi: 10.1371/journal.pone.0028688. Epub 2011 Dec 21. PubMed 22205962.
Backbone
  Vector backbone: pGL3-Basic
  Backbone manufacturer: Promega
  Backbone size w/o insert (bp): 4807
  Total vector size (bp): 5077
  Vector type: Mammalian Expression, Luciferase
Growth in bacteria
  Bacterial resistance: Ampicillin, 100 μg/mL
  Growth temperature: 37°C
  Growth strain: DH5alpha
  Copy number: High Copy
Gene/Insert
  Gene/Insert name: E-cadherin (alt name: CDH1)
  Species: H. sapiens (human)
  Insert size (bp): 270
  Mutation: contains E-cadherin promoter region from -178 to +92. The E-box sequences of CACCTG at −24 and CAGGTG at -74 were mutated to AACCTA and AAGGTA, respectively.
  GenBank ID: NM_004360
  Entrez Gene: CDH1 (a.k.a. Arc-1, BCDS1, CD324, CDHE, ECAD, LCAM, UVO)
  Promoter: E-cadherin
  Cloning method: Restriction Enzyme; 5′ cloning site BglII (not destroyed); 3′ cloning site HindIII (not destroyed)
  Sequencing primers: 5′ CTAGCAAAATAGGCTGTCCC
Terms and licenses: Academic/Nonprofit Terms; Industry Terms: Not Available to Industry
How to cite: proE-cad178-Luc-mEbox was a gift from Kumiko Ui-Tei (Addgene plasmid # 42082 ; http://n2t.net/addgene:42082 ; RRID:Addgene_42082)
