[The description below was written by a language model from this plasmid's Addgene catalogue record and pLannotate feature annotations shown in this document.]
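Description:
proE-cad178-Luc-mEbox is a firefly luciferase promoter-reporter plasmid built on the promoterless pGL3-Basic backbone for transient transfection into mammalian cells. It is about 5.1 kb in total. In bacteria it is maintained at high copy number through a ColE1/pUC-type origin and selected with ampicillin via the β-lactamase gene and its own promoter. An f1 phage origin is also present. The short large T antigen, tetracycline-resistance and lacZα fragments flagged by the automated annotation are backbone remnants rather than functional genes.

The insert is a 270 bp fragment of the human E-cadherin (CDH1) promoter spanning −178 to +92, cloned between BglII and HindIII sites that are both retained. It lies immediately upstream of the luc+ coding sequence, which is followed by the SV40 late polyadenylation signal. The promoter fragment itself is not annotated in the feature table, but it corresponds to the unannotated region preceding the luciferase gene. Upstream of the cloning region, a synthetic poly(A) signal and a transcriptional pause site from the human α2-globin gene limit read-through from the backbone, so luciferase output reflects the activity of the inserted promoter.

In this version, the two E-box motifs at about −24 and −74 carry point substitutions that destroy the consensus. E-boxes in the CDH1 promoter are binding sites for transcriptional repressors such as ZEB1, and the associated study concerns E-cadherin activation through ZEB1 suppression. The construct therefore most likely serves as the E-box-mutant comparison for a wild-type promoter reporter, testing whether changes in E-cadherin promoter activity depend on these repressor-binding elements.
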