Features (pLannotate 1.2.2; 11 found; start..end, strand, type, name):
    347..1999    +  CDS            luciferase: firefly luciferase; luc+; enhanced luc+ version of the luciferase gene
   2040..2161    -  polyA_signal   SV40 poly(A) signal: SV40 polyadenylation signal
   2184..2252    -  CDS            large T antigen (fragment): large T antigen from SV40 (simian virus 40)
   2268..2400    +  CDS            TcR (fragment): tetracycline efflux protein; tet; confers resistance to tetracycline
   2580..3168    -  rep_origin     ori: high-copy-number ColE1/pMB1/pBR322/pUC origin of replication
   3339..4199    -  CDS            AmpR: β-lactamase; bla; confers resistance to ampicillin, carbenicillin, and related antibiotics
   4200..4304    -  promoter       AmpR promoter: bla
   4331..4759    +  rep_origin     f1 ori (sequence partly withheld): f1 bacteriophage origin of replication; arrow indicates direction of (+) strand synthesis
   4791..4858    -  CDS            lacZα (fragment): LacZα fragment of β-galactosidase; lacZ fragment
   4917..4965    +  polyA_signal   poly(A) signal: synthetic polyadenylation signal
   4979..5070    +  misc_feature   pause site: RNA polymerase II transcriptional pause signal from the human α2 globin gene
>Addgene plasmid #42082 | proE-cad178-Luc-mEbox | depositor full sequence | sequence record 56825 | proE-cad178-Luc-mEbox sequence 5077 bps
GGTACCGAGCTCTTACGCGTGCTAGCCCGGGCTCGAGATCTTCCAGGCTAGAGGGTCACCGCGTCTATGC
GAGGCCGGGTGGGCGGGCCGTCAGCTCCGCCCTGGGGAGGGGTCCGCGCTGCTGATTGGCTGTGGCCGGA
AGGTAAACCCTCAGCCAATCAGCGGTACGGGGGGCGGTGCCTCCGGGGCTAACCTAGCTGCAGCCACGCA
CCCCCTCTCAGTGGCGTCGGAACTGCAAAGCACCTGTGAGCTTGCGGAAGTCAGTTCAGACTCCAGCCCG
CTCCAGCCCGGCCCGACCCGACCGCACCCGGAAGCTTGGCATTCCGGTACTGTTGGTAAAGCCACCATGG
AAGACGCCAAAAACATAAAGAAAGGCCCGGCGCCATTCTATCCGCTGGAAGATGGAACCGCTGGAGAGCA
ACTGCATAAGGCTATGAAGAGATACGCCCTGGTTCCTGGAACAATTGCTTTTACAGATGCACATATCGAG
GTGGACATCACTTACGCTGAGTACTTCGAAATGTCCGTTCGGTTGGCAGAAGCTATGAAACGATATGGGC
TGAATACAAATCACAGAATCGTCGTATGCAGTGAAAACTCTCTTCAATTCTTTATGCCGGTGTTGGGCGC
GTTATTTATCGGAGTTGCAGTTGCGCCCGCGAACGACATTTATAATGAACGTGAATTGCTCAACAGTATG
GGCATTTCGCAGCCTACCGTGGTGTTCGTTTCCAAAAAGGGGTTGCAAAAAATTTTGAACGTGCAAAAAA
AGCTCCCAATCATCCAAAAAATTATTATCATGGATTCTAAAACGGATTACCAGGGATTTCAGTCGATGTA
CACGTTCGTCACATCTCATCTACCTCCCGGTTTTAATGAATACGATTTTGTGCCAGAGTCCTTCGATAGG
GACAAGACAATTGCACTGATCATGAACTCCTCTGGATCTACTGGTCTGCCTAAAGGTGTCGCTCTGCCTC
ATAGAACTGCCTGCGTGAGATTCTCGCATGCCAGAGATCCTATTTTTGGCAATCAAATCATTCCGGATAC
TGCGATTTTAAGTGTTGTTCCATTCCATCACGGTTTTGGAATGTTTACTACACTCGGATATTTGATATGT
GGATTTCGAGTCGTCTTAATGTATAGATTTGAAGAAGAGCTGTTTCTGAGGAGCCTTCAGGATTACAAGA
TTCAAAGTGCGCTGCTGGTGCCAACCCTATTCTCCTTCTTCGCCAAAAGCACTCTGATTGACAAATACGA
TTTATCTAATTTACACGAAATTGCTTCTGGTGGCGCTCCCCTCTCTAAGGAAGTCGGGGAAGCGGTTGCC
AAGAGGTTCCATCTGCCAGGTATCAGGCAAGGATATGGGCTCACTGAGACTACATCAGCTATTCTGATTA
CACCCGAGGGGGATGATAAACCGGGCGCGGTCGGTAAAGTTGTTCCATTTTTTGAAGCGAAGGTTGTGGA
TCTGGATACCGGGAAAACGCTGGGCGTTAATCAAAGAGGCGAACTGTGTGTGAGAGGTCCTATGATTATG
TCCGGTTATGTAAACAATCCGGAAGCGACCAACGCCTTGATTGACAAGGATGGATGGCTACATTCTGGAG
ACATAGCTTACTGGGACGAAGACGAACACTTCTTCATCGTTGACCGCCTGAAGTCTCTGATTAAGTACAA
AGGCTATCAGGTGGCTCCCGCTGAATTGGAATCCATCTTGCTCCAACACCCCAACATCTTCGACGCAGGT
GTCGCAGGTCTTCCCGACGATGACGCCGGTGAACTTCCCGCCGCCGTTGTTGTTTTGGAGCACGGAAAGA
CGATGACGGAAAAAGAGATCGTGGATTACGTCGCCAGTCAAGTAACAACCGCGAAAAAGTTGCGCGGAGG
AGTTGTGTTTGTGGACGAAGTACCGAAAGGTCTTACCGGAAAACTCGACGCAAGAAAAATCAGAGAGATC
CTCATAAAGGCCAAGAAGGGCGGAAAGATCGCCGTGTAATTCTAGAGTCGGGGCGGCCGGCCGCTTCGAG
CAGACATGATAAGATACATTGATGAGTTTGGACAAACCACAACTAGAATGCAGTGAAAAAAATGCTTTAT
TTGTGAAATTTGTGATGCTATTGCTTTATTTGTAACCATTATAAGCTGCAATAAACAAGTTAACAACAAC
AATTGCATTCATTTTATGTTTCAGGTTCAGGGGGAGGTGTGGGAGGTTTTTTAAAGCAAGTAAAACCTCT
ACAAATGTGGTAAAATCGATAAGGATCCGTCGACCGATGCCCTTGAGAGCCTTCAACCCAGTCAGCTCCT
TCCGGTGGGCGCGGGGCATGACTATCGTCGCCGCACTTATGACTGTCTTCTTTATCATGCAACTCGTAGG
ACAGGTGCCGGCAGCGCTCTTCCGCTTCCTCGCTCACTGACTCGCTGCGCTCGGTCGTTCGGCTGCGGCG
AGCGGTATCAGCTCACTCAAAGGCGGTAATACGGTTATCCACAGAATCAGGGGATAACGCAGGAAAGAAC
ATGTGAGCAAAAGGCCAGCAAAAGGCCAGGAACCGTAAAAAGGCCGCGTTGCTGGCGTTTTTCCATAGGC
TCCGCCCCCCTGACGAGCATCACAAAAATCGACGCTCAAGTCAGAGGTGGCGAAACCCGACAGGACTATA
AAGATACCAGGCGTTTCCCCCTGGAAGCTCCCTCGTGCGCTCTCCTGTTCCGACCCTGCCGCTTACCGGA
TACCTGTCCGCCTTTCTCCCTTCGGGAAGCGTGGCGCTTTCTCATAGCTCACGCTGTAGGTATCTCAGTT
CGGTGTAGGTCGTTCGCTCCAAGCTGGGCTGTGTGCACGAACCCCCCGTTCAGCCCGACCGCTGCGCCTT
ATCCGGTAACTATCGTCTTGAGTCCAACCCGGTAAGACACGACTTATCGCCACTGGCAGCAGCCACTGGT
AACAGGATTAGCAGAGCGAGGTATGTAGGCGGTGCTACAGAGTTCTTGAAGTGGTGGCCTAACTACGGCT
ACACTAGAAGAACAGTATTTGGTATCTGCGCTCTGCTGAAGCCAGTTACCTTCGGAAAAAGAGTTGGTAG
CTCTTGATCCGGCAAACAAACCACCGCTGGTAGCGGTGGTTTTTTTGTTTGCAAGCAGCAGATTACGCGC
AGAAAAAAAGGATCTCAAGAAGATCCTTTGATCTTTTCTACGGGGTCTGACGCTCAGTGGAACGAAAACT
CACGTTAAGGGATTTTGGTCATGAGATTATCAAAAAGGATCTTCACCTAGATCCTTTTAAATTAAAAATG
AAGTTTTAAATCAATCTAAAGTATATATGAGTAAACTTGGTCTGACAGTTACCAATGCTTAATCAGTGAG
GCACCTATCTCAGCGATCTGTCTATTTCGTTCATCCATAGTTGCCTGACTCCCCGTCGTGTAGATAACTA
CGATACGGGAGGGCTTACCATCTGGCCCCAGTGCTGCAATGATACCGCGAGACCCACGCTCACCGGCTCC
AGATTTATCAGCAATAAACCAGCCAGCCGGAAGGGCCGAGCGCAGAAGTGGTCCTGCAACTTTATCCGCC
TCCATCCAGTCTATTAATTGTTGCCGGGAAGCTAGAGTAAGTAGTTCGCCAGTTAATAGTTTGCGCAACG
TTGTTGCCATTGCTACAGGCATCGTGGTGTCACGCTCGTCGTTTGGTATGGCTTCATTCAGCTCCGGTTC
CCAACGATCAAGGCGAGTTACATGATCCCCCATGTTGTGCAAAAAAGCGGTTAGCTCCTTCGGTCCTCCG
ATCGTTGTCAGAAGTAAGTTGGCCGCAGTGTTATCACTCATGGTTATGGCAGCACTGCATAATTCTCTTA
CTGTCATGCCATCCGTAAGATGCTTTTCTGTGACTGGTGAGTACTCAACCAAGTCATTCTGAGAATAGTG
TATGCGGCGACCGAGTTGCTCTTGCCCGGCGTCAATACGGGATAATACCGCGCCACATAGCAGAACTTTA
AAAGTGCTCATCATTGGAAAACGTTCTTCGGGGCGAAAACTCTCAAGGATCTTACCGCTGTTGAGATCCA
GTTCGATGTAACCCACTCGTGCACCCAACTGATCTTCAGCATCTTTTACTTTCACCAGCGTTTCTGGGTG
AGCAAAAACAGGAAGGCAAAATGCCGCAAAAAAGGGAATAAGGGCGACACGGAAATGTTGAATACTCATA
CTCTTCCTTTTTCAATATTATTGAAGCATTTATCAGGGTTATTGTCTCATGAGCGGATACATATTTGAAT
GTATTTAGAAAAATAAACAAATAGGGGTTCCGCGCACATTTCCCCGAAAAGTGCCACCTG
[124 nt withheld, positions 4331-4454]
C
[91 nt withheld, positions 4456-4546]
A
[49 nt withheld, positions 4548-4596]
CCTTTGACGTTGGAGTCCACGTTCTTT
[37 nt withheld, positions 4624-4660]
ACCCTATCTCGGTCTATTCTTTTGATTTATAAGGGATTTTGCCGATTTCGGCCTATTGGTTAAAAAATGA
GCTGATTTAACAAAAATTTAACGCGAATTTTAACAAAATATTAACGCTTACAATTTGCCATTCGCCATTC
AGGCTGCGCAACTGTTGGGAAGGGCGATCGGTGCGGGCCTCTTCGCTATTACGCCAGCCCAAGCTACCAT
GATAAGTAAGTAATATTAAGGTACGGGAGGTACTTGGAGCGGCCGCAATAAAATATCTTTATTTTCATTA
CATCTGTGTGTTGGTTTTTTGTGTGAATCGATAGTACTAACATACGCTCTCCATCAAAACAAAACGAAAC
AAAACAAACTAGCAAAATAGGCTGTCCCCAGTGCAAGTGCAGGTGCCAGAACATTTCTCTATCGATA
