>Addgene plasmid #42082 | proE-cad178-Luc-mEbox | addgene partial sequence | sequence record 59650 | LucNrev 5'-CCTTATGCAGTTGCTCTCC-3'
GAATGGCGCCGGGCCTTTCTTTATGTTTTTGGCGTCTTCCATGGTGGCTTTACCAACAGTACCGGAATGC
CAAGCTTCCGGGTGCGGTCGGGTCGGGCCGGGCTGGAGCGGGCTGGAGTCTGAACTGACTTCCGCAAGCT
CACAGGTGCTTTGCAGTTCCGACGCCACTGAGAGGGGGTGCGTGGCTGCAGCTAGGTTAGCCCCGGAGGC
ACCGCCCCCCGTACCGCTGATTGGCTGAGGGTTTACCTTCCGGCCACAGCCAATCAGCAGCGCGGACCCC
TCCCCAGGGCGGAGCTGACGGCCCGCCCACCCGGCCTCGCATAGACGCGGTGACCCTCTAGCCTGGAAGA
TCTCGAGCCCGGGCTAGCACGCGTAAGAGCTCGGTACCTATCGATAGAGAAATGTTCTGGCACCTGCACT
TGCACTGGGGACAGCCTATTTTGCTAGTTTGTTTTGTTTCGTTTTGTTTTGATGGAGAGCGTATGTTAGT
ACTATCGATTCACACAAAAAACCAACACACAGATGTAATGAAAATAAAGATATTTTATTGCGGCCGCTCC
AAGTACCTCCCGTACCTTAATATTACTTACTTATCATGGTAGCTTGGGCTGGCGTAATAGCGAAGAGGCC
CGCACCGATCGCCCTTCCCAACAGTTGCGCAGCCTGAATGGCGAATGGCAAATTGTAAGCGTTAATATTT
TGTTAAAATTCGCGTTAAATTTTTGTTAAATCAGCTCATTTTTTAACCAATAGGCCGAAATCGGCAAAAT
CCCTTATAAATCAAAAGAATAGACCGAGATAGGGT
[37 nt withheld, positions 806-842]
AAAGAACGTGGACTCCAACGTCAAAGG
[49 nt withheld, positions 870-918]
TAATCAAGTTTTTTGGGGTCGAGGTGC
